>Addgene plasmid #52717 | pMXS-hs-3xHA-LIN-41 | depositor full sequence | sequence record 82066 | pMXS-hs-3xHA-LIN-41 sequence 7335 bps
CCCGAAAAGTGCCACCTGCATAATGAAAGACCCCACCTGTAGGTTTGGCAAGCTAGCTTAAGTAACGCCA
TTTTGCAAGGCATGGAAAAATACATAACTGAGAATAGAAAAGTTCAGATCAAGGTCAGGAACAGATGGAA
CAGCTGAATATGGGCCAAACAGGATATCTGTGGTAAGCAGTTCCTGCCCCGGCTCAGGGCCAAGAACAGA
TGGAACAGCTGAATATGGGCCAAACAGGATATCTGTGGTAAGCAGTTCCTGCCCCGGCTCAGGGCCAAGA
ACAGATGGTCCCCAGATGCGGTCCAGCCCTCAGCAGTTTCTAGAGAACCATCAGATGTTTCCAGGGTGCC
CCAAGGACCTGAAATGACCCTGTGCCTTATTTGAACTAACCAATCAGTTCGCTTCTCGCTTCTGTTCGCG
CGCTTCTGCTCCCCGAGCTCAATAAAAGAGCCCACAACCCCTCACTCGGCGCGCCAGTCCTCCGATTGAC
TGAGTCGCCCGGGTACCCGTGTATCCAATAAACCCTCTTGCAGTTGCATCCGACTTGTGGTCTCGCTGTT
CCTTGGGAGGGTCTCCTCTGAGTGATTGACTACCCGTCAGCGGGGGTCTTTCATTTGGGGGCTCGTCCGG
GATCGGGAGACCCCTGCCCAGGGACCACCGACCCACCACCGGGAGGTAAGCTGGCCAGCAACTTATCTGT
GTCTGTCCGATTGTCTAGTGTCTATGACTGATTTTATGCGCCTGCGTCGGTACTAGTTAGCTAACTAGCT
CTGTATCTGGCGGACCCGTGGTGGAACTGACGAGTTCGGAACACCCGGCCGCAACCCTGGGAGACGTCCC
AGGGACTTCGGGGGCCGTTTTTGTGGCCCGACCTGAGTCCAAAAATCCCGATCGTTTTGGACTCTTTGGT
GCACCCCCCTAATAGGAGGGATATGTGGTTCTGGTAGGAGACGAGAACCTAAAACAGTTCCCGCCTCCGT
CTGAATTTTTGCTTTCGGTTTGGGACCGAAGCCGCGCCGCGCGTCTTGTCTGCTGCAGCATCGTTCTGTG
TTGTCTCTGTCTGACTGTGTTTCTGTATTTGTCTGAAAATTAGGGCCAGACTGTTACCACTCCCTTAAGT
TTGACCTTAGGTCACTGGAAAGATGTCGAGCGGATCGCTCACAACCAGTCGGTAGATGTCAAGAAGAGAC
GTTGGGTTACCTTCTGCTCTGCAGAATGGCCAACCTTTAACGTCGGATGGCCGCGAGACGGCACCTTTAA
CCGAGACCTCATCACCCAGGTTAAGATCAAGGTCTTTTCACCTGGCCCGCATGGACACCCAGACCAGGTC
CCCTACATCGTGACCTGGGAAGCCTTGGCTTTTGACCCCCCTCCCTGGGTCAAGCCCTTTGTACACCCTA
AGCCTCCGCCTCCTCTTCCTCCATCCGCCCCGTCTCTCCCCCTTGAACCTCCTCGTTCGACCCCGCCTCG
ATCCTCCCTTTATCCAGCCCTCACTCCTTCTCTAGGCGCCCCCATATGGCCATATGAGATCTTATATGGG
GCACCCCCGCCCCTTGTAAACTTCCCTGACCCTGACATGACAAGAGTTACTAACAGCCCCTCTCTCCAAG
CTCACTTACAGGCTCTCTACTTAGTCCAGCACGAAGTCTGGAGACCTCTGGCGGCAGCCTACCAAGAACA
ACTGGACCGACCGGTGGTACCTCACCCTTACCGAGTCGGCGACACAGTGTGGGTCCGCCGACACCAGACT
AAGAACCTAGAACCTCGCTGGAAAGGACCTTACACAGTCCTGCTGACCACCCCCACCGCCCTCAAAGTAG
ACGGCATCGCAGCTTGGATACACGCCGCCCACGTGAAGGCTGCCGACCCCGGGGGTGGACCATCCTCTAG
ACTGCCGGATCTAGCTAGTTAATTAAGGATCCCAGTGTGGTGGTACGGGAATTCCTGCAGGCCACCATGG
CATACCCATACGATGTTCCTGACTATGCGGGCTATCCCTATGACGTCCCGGACTATGCAGGATCCTATCC
ATATGACGTTCCAGATTACGCTATGGCTTCGTTCCCCGAGACCGATTTCCAGATCTGCTTGCTGTGCAAG
GAGATGTGCGGCTCGCCGGCGCCGCTCTCCTCCAACTCGTCCGCGTCGTCGTCCTCCTCGCAGACGTCCA
CGTCGTCGGGGGGCGGCGGCGGGGGCCCTGGGGCGGCGGCGCGCCGCCTACACGTCCTGCCCTGCCTGCA
CGCCTTCTGCCGCCCCTGCCTCGAGGCGCACCGGCTGCCGGCGGCGGGCGGCGGCGCGGCGGGAGAGCCG
CTCAAGCTGCGCTGCCCCGTGTGCGACCAGAAAGTAGTGCTAGCCGAGGCGGCGGGTATGGACGCGCTGC
CTTCGTCCGCCTTCCTGCTTAGCAACCTGCTCGACGCGGTGGTGGCCACTGCCGACGAGCCGCCGCCCAA
GAACGGGCGCGCCGGCGCTCCGGCGGGAGCGGGCGGCCACAGCAACCACCGGCACCACGCTCACCACGCG
CACCCGCGCGCGTCCGCCTCCGCGCCGCCACTCCCGCAGGCGCCGCAGCCGCCCGCGCCTTCCCGCTCGG
CACCCGGCGGCCCTGCCGCTTCCCCGTCGGCGCTGCTGCTCCGCCGTCCTCACGGCTGCAGCTCGTGCGA
TGAGGGCAACGCAGCTTCTTCGCGCTGCCTCGACTGCCAGGAGCACCTGTGCGACAACTGCGTCCGAGCG
CACCAGCGCGTGCGCCTCACCAAGGACCACTACATCGAGCGCGGCCCGCCGGGTCCCGGTGCCGCAGCAG
CGGCGCAGCAGCTCGGGCTCGGGCCGCCCTTTCCCGGCCCGCCCTTCTCCATCCTCTCAGTGTTTCCCGA
GCGCCTCGGCTTCTGCCAGCACCACGACGACGAGGTGCTGCACCTGTACTGTGACACTTGCTCTGTACCC
ATCTGTCGTGAGTGCACAATGGGCCGGCATGGGGGCCACAGCTTCATCTACCTCCAGGAGGCACTGCAGG
ACTCACGGGCACTCACCATCCAGCTGCTGGCAGATGCCCAGCAGGGACGACAGGCAATCCAGCTGAGCAT
CGAGCAGGCCCAGACGGTGGCGGAACAGGTGGAGATGAAGGCGAAGGTTGTGCAGTCGGAGGTCAAAGCC
GTGACGGCGAGGCATAAGAAAGCCCTGGAGGAACGCGAGTGTGAGCTGCTGTGGAAGGTAGAAAAGATCC
GCCAGGTGAAAGCCAAGTCTCTGTACCTGCAGGTGGAGAAGCTGCGGCAAAACCTCAACAAGCTTGAGAG
CACCATCAGTGCCGTGCAGCAGGTCCTGGAGGAGGGTAGAGCGCTAGACATCCTACTGGCCCGAGACCGG
ATGCTGGCCCAGGTGCAGGAGCTGAAGACCGTGCGGAGCCTCCTGCAGCCCCAGGAAGACGACCGAGTCA
TGTTCACACCCCCCGATCAGGCACTGTACCTTGCCATCAAGTCTTTTGGCTTTGTTAGCAGCGGGGCCTT
TGCCCCACTCACCAAGGCCACAGGCGATGGCCTCAAGCGTGCCCTCCAGGGTAAGGTGGCCTCCTTCACA
GTCATTGGTTATGACCACGATGGTGAGCCCCGCCTCTCAGGAGGCGACCTGATGTCGGCTGTGGTCCTGG
GCCCTGATGGCAACCTGTTTGGTGCAGAGGTGAGTGATCAGCAGAATGGGACATACGTGGTGAGTTACCG
ACCCCAGCTGGAGGGTGAGCACCTGGTATCTGTGACACTGTGCAACCAGCACATTGAGAACAGCCCTTTC
AAGGTGGTGGTCAAGTCAGGCCGCAGCTACGTGGGCATTGGGCTCCCGGGCCTGAGCTTCGGCAGTGAGG
GTGACAGCGATGGCAAGCTCTGCCGCCCTTGGGGTGTGAGTGTAGACAAGGAGGGCTACATCATTGTCGC
CGACCGCAGCAACAACCGCATCCAGGTGTTCAAGCCCTGCGGCGCCTTCCACCACAAATTCGGCACCCTG
GGCTCCCGGCCTGGGCAGTTCGACCGACCAGCCGGCGTGGCCTGTGACGCCTCACGCAGGATCGTGGTGG
CTGACAAGGACAATCATCGCATCCAGATCTTCACGTTCGAGGGCCAGTTCCTCCTCAAGTTTGGTGAGAA
AGGAACCAAGAATGGGCAGTTCAACTACCCTTGGGATGTGGCGGTGAATTCTGAGGGCAAGATCCTGGTC
TCAGACACGAGGAACCACCGGATCCAGCTGTTTGGGCCTGATGGTGTCTTCCTAAACAAGTATGGCTTCG
AGGGGGCTCTCTGGAAGCACTTTGACTCCCCACGGGGTGTGGCCTTCAACCATGAGGGCCACTTGGTGGT
CACTGACTTCAACAACCACCGGCTCCTGGTTATTCACCCCGACTGCCAGTCGGCACGCTTTCTGGGCTCG
GAGGGCACAGGCAATGGGCAGTTCCTGCGCCCACAAGGGGTAGCTGTGGACCAGGAAGGGCGCATCATTG
TGGCGGATTCCAGGAACCATCGGGTACAGATGTTTGAATCCAACGGCAGCTTCCTGTGCAAGTTTGGTGC
TCAAGGCAGCGGCTTTGGGCAGATGGACCGCCCTTCCGGCATCGCCATCACCCCCGACGGAATGATCGTT
GTGGTGGACTTTGGCAACAATCGAATCCTCGTCTTCTAATTGCATTTCCTAGGACGATAAAATAAAAGAT
TTTATTTAGTCTCCAGAAAAAGGGGGGAATGAAAGACCCCACCTGTAGGTTTGGCAAGCTAGCTTAAGTA
ACGCCATTTTGCAAGGCATGGAAAAATACATAACTGAGAATAGAGAAGTTCAGATCAAGGTCAGGAACAG
ATGGAACAGCTGAATATGGGCCAAACAGGATATCTGTGGTAAGCAGTTCCTGCCCCGGCTCAGGGCCAAG
AACAGATGGAACAGCTGAATATGGGCCAAACAGGATATCTGTGGTAAGCAGTTCCTGCCCCGGCTCAGGG
CCAAGAACAGATGGTCCCCAGATGCGGTCCAGCCCTCAGCAGTTTCTAGAGAACCATCAGATGTTTCCAG
GGTGCCCCAAGGACCTGAAATGACCCTGTGCCTTATTTGAACTAACCAATCAGTTCGCTTCTCGCTTCTG
TTCGCGCGCTTCTGCTCCCCGAGCTCAATAAAAGAGCCCACAACCCCTCACTCGGGGCGCCAGTCCTCCG
ATTGACTGAGTCGCCCGGGTACCCGTGTATCCAATAAACCCTCTTGCAGTTGCATCCGACTTGTGGTCTC
GCTGTTCCTTGGGAGGGTCTCCTCTGAGTGATTGACTACCCGTCAGCGGGGGTCTTTCACATGCAGCATG
TATCAAAATTAATTTGGTTTTTTTTCTTAAGTATTTACATTAAATGGCCATAGTTGCATTAATGAATCGG
CCAACGCGCGGGGAGAGGCGGTTTGCGTATTGGGCGCTCTTCCGCTTCCTCGCTCACTGACTCGCTGCGC
TCGGTCGTTCGGCTGCGGCGAGCGGTATCAGCTCACTCAAAGGCGGTAATACGGTTATCCACAGAATCAG
GGGATAACGCAGGAAAGAACATGTGAGCAAAAGGCCAGCAAAAGGCCAGGAACCGTAAAAAGGCCGCGTT
GCTGGCGTTTTTCCATAGGCTCCGCCCCCCTGACGAGCATCACAAAAATCGACGCTCAAGTCAGAGGTGG
CGAAACCCGACAGGACTATAAAGATACCAGGCGTTTCCCCCTGGAAGCTCCCTCGTGCGCTCTCCTGTTC
CGACCCTGCCGCTTACCGGATACCTGTCCGCCTTTCTCCCTTCGGGAAGCGTGGCGCTTTCTCATAGCTC
ACGCTGTAGGTATCTCAGTTCGGTGTAGGTCGTTCGCTCCAAGCTGGGCTGTGTGCACGAACCCCCCGTT
CAGCCCGACCGCTGCGCCTTATCCGGTAACTATCGTCTTGAGTCCAACCCGGTAAGACACGACTTATCGC
CACTGGCAGCAGCCACTGGTAACAGGATTAGCAGAGCGAGGTATGTAGGCGGTGCTACAGAGTTCTTGAA
GTGGTGGCCTAACTACGGCTACACTAGAAGAACAGTATTTGGTATCTGCGCTCTGCTGAAGCCAGTTACC
TTCGGAAAAAGAGTTGGTAGCTCTTGATCCGGCAAACAAACCACCGCTGGTAGCGGTGGTTTTTTTGTTT
GCAAGCAGCAGATTACGCGCAGAAAAAAAGGATCTCAAGAAGATCCTTTGATCTTTTCTACGGGGTCTGA
CGCTCAGTGGAACGAAAACTCACGTTAAGGGATTTTGGTCATGAGATTATCAAAAAGGATCTTCACCTAG
ATCCTTTTGCGGCCGGCCGCAAATCAATCTAAAGTATATATGAGTAAACTTGGTCTGACAGTTACCAATG
CTTAATCAGTGAGGCACCTATCTCAGCGATCTGTCTATTTCGTTCATCCATAGTTGCCTGACTCCCCGTC
GTGTAGATAACTACGATACGGGAGGGCTTACCATCTGGCCCCAGTGCTGCAATGATACCGCGAGACCCAC
GCTCACCGGCTCCAGATTTATCAGCAATAAACCAGCCAGCCGGAAGGGCCGAGCGCAGAAGTGGTCCTGC
AACTTTATCCGCCTCCATCCAGTCTATTAATTGTTGCCGGGAAGCTAGAGTAAGTAGTTCGCCAGTTAAT
AGTTTGCGCAACGTTGTTGCCATTGCTACAGGCATCGTGGTGTCACGCTCGTCGTTTGGTATGGCTTCAT
TCAGCTCCGGTTCCCAACGATCAAGGCGAGTTACATGATCCCCCATGTTGTGCAAAAAAGCGGTTAGCTC
CTTCGGTCCTCCGATCGTTGTCAGAAGTAAGTTGGCCGCAGTGTTATCACTCATGGTTATGGCAGCACTG
CATAATTCTCTTACTGTCATGCCATCCGTAAGATGCTTTTCTGTGACTGGTGAGTACTCAACCAAGTCAT
TCTGAGAATAGTGTATGCGGCGACCGAGTTGCTCTTGCCCGGCGTCAATACGGGATAATACCGCGCCACA
TAGCAGAACTTTAAAAGTGCTCATCATTGGAAAACGTTCTTCGGGGCGAAAACTCTCAAGGATCTTACCG
CTGTTGAGATCCAGTTCGATGTAACCCACTCGTGCACCCAACTGATCTTCAGCATCTTTTACTTTCACCA
GCGTTTCTGGGTGAGCAAAAACAGGAAGGCAAAATGCCGCAAAAAAGGGAATAAGGGCGACACGGAAATG
TTGAATACTCATACTCTTCCTTTTTCAATATTATTGAAGCATTTATCAGGGTTATTGTCTCATGAGCGGA
TACATATTTGAATGTATTTAGAAAAATAAACAAATAGGGGTTCCGCGCACATTTC
Features (pLannotate 1.2.2; 13 found; start..end, strand, type, name):
     22..615     +  LTR            LTR: long terminal repeat from Moloney murine leukemia virus
    678..877     +  misc_feature   MMLV Ψ: packaging signal of Moloney murine leukemia virus (MMLV)
    929..1017    +  misc_feature   MESV Ψ (fragment): packaging signal of murine embryonic stem cell virus
   1094..1510    +  CDS            gag (truncated): truncated Moloney murine leukemia virus (MMLV) gag gene lacking the start codon
   1520..1894    +  misc_feature   pol region: Moloney murine leukemia virus (MMLV) pol region containing the splice acceptor site
   1963..2052    +  CDS            3xHA: three tandem HA epitope tags
   2053..3981    +  CDS            TRIM71 (fragment): LIN41_HUMAN - Also known as LIN41. Experimental evidence at protein level: Swiss-Prot protein existence level 1. E3 ubiquitin-protein ligase that cooperates with the microRNAs (miRNAs) machinery and promotes embryonic stem cells proliferation and maintenance (Probable). Binds to miRNAs and associates with AGO2, participating in post-transcriptional repression of transcripts such as CDKN1A (By similarity). In addition, participates in post-transcriptional mRNA repression in a miRNA independent mechanism (PubMed:23125361). Facilitates the G1-S transition to promote rapid embryonic stem cell self
   4718..4839    +  LTR            3' LTR (ΔU3) (fragment): self-inactivating 3' long terminal repeat (LTR) from Moloney murine leukemia virus
   4840..5309    +  LTR            LTR: long terminal repeat from Moloney murine leukemia virus
   5375..5427    -  CDS            lacI (fragment): lac repressor; lacI; The lac repressor binds to the lac operator to inhibit transcription in E. coli. This inhibition can be relieved by adding lactose or isopropyl-β-D-thiogalactopyranoside (IPTG).
   5610..6198    -  rep_origin     ori: high-copy-number ColE1/pMB1/pBR322/pUC origin of replication
   6362..7222    -  CDS            AmpR: β-lactamase; bla; confers resistance to ampicillin, carbenicillin, and related antibiotics
   7223..7327    -  promoter       AmpR promoter: bla
