[The description below was written by a language model from this plasmid's Addgene catalogue record and pLannotate feature annotations shown in this document.]
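Description:
pMXS-hs-3xHA-LIN-41 is a Moloney murine leukemia virus-based retroviral vector built on the pMXs backbone for expressing human LIN-41 (TRIM71) in mammalian cells. In bacteria the 7,335 bp plasmid is maintained through a high-copy ColE1/pUC-type origin and selected with ampicillin via the β-lactamase gene and its native promoter. No mammalian selection marker or reporter is annotated in the feature table.

The retroviral cassette is flanked by MMLV long terminal repeats. Downstream of the 5' LTR lie the MMLV packaging signal (with a short fragment resembling the MESV Ψ), a truncated gag segment lacking its start codon, and a pol-derived region carrying a splice acceptor. Together these elements allow the transcript to be encapsidated into virions when gag, pol and env are supplied in trans by a packaging cell line. No separate internal promoter is annotated, so expression of the insert presumably depends on the 5' LTR, as is usual for pMXs vectors. The payload is a 3xHA epitope tag fused in frame to the N-terminus of TRIM71, which allows detection or immunoprecipitation of the protein with anti-HA antibodies. The catalogue lists a 2,703 bp insert, whereas the automated annotation marks only about 1.9 kb as a TRIM71 fragment; this probably reflects partial matching by the annotation tool, but the record does not resolve the difference. The 3' LTR region is annotated in two parts, one matched to a ΔU3 fragment.

TRIM71 is an E3 ubiquitin ligase that acts in post-transcriptional mRNA repression and supports embryonic stem cell proliferation. The construct was deposited in connection with work on the let-7/LIN-41 pathway in reprogramming to human induced pluripotent stem cells, and it is suited to stable retroviral overexpression of tagged LIN-41 in such studies.
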