Addgene plasmid #52717: pMXS-hs-3xHA-LIN-41
Purpose: retroviral expression of human LIN-41 / TRIM71 with 3 N-terminal HA tags
Depositing lab: Shinya Yamanaka. Depositing organization: J. David Gladstone Institutes. Publication: The let-7/LIN-41 pathway regulates reprogramming to human induced pluripotent stem cells by controlling expression of prodifferentiation genes. Worringer KA, Rand TA, Hayashi Y, Sami S, Takahashi K, Tanabe K, Narita M, Srivastava D, Yamanaka S. Cell Stem Cell. 2014 Jan 2;14(1):40-52. doi: 10.1016/j.stem.2013.11.001. Epub 2013 Nov 14. PubMed 24239284.
Backbone
  Vector backbone: pMXs
  Vector type: Mammalian Expression, Retroviral
Growth in bacteria
  Bacterial resistance: Ampicillin, 100 μg/mL
  Growth temperature: 37°C
  Growth strain: Top10
  Copy number: High Copy
Gene/Insert
  Gene/Insert name: LIN-41 (alt name: TRIM71)
  Species: H. sapiens (human)
  Insert size (bp): 2703
  Entrez Gene: TRIM71 (a.k.a. LIN-41, LIN41)
  Tag / fusion protein: 3xHA (N terminal on insert)
Terms and licenses: Academic/Nonprofit Terms; Industry Terms: Not Available to Industry
How to cite: pMXS-hs-3xHA-LIN-41 was a gift from Shinya Yamanaka (Addgene plasmid # 52717 ; http://n2t.net/addgene:52717 ; RRID:Addgene_52717)
