>Addgene plasmid #52717 | pMXS-hs-3xHA-LIN-41 | addgene partial sequence | sequence record 84020 | pMX-S1811 5'-GACGGCATCGCAGCTTGGATACAC-3'
GTGAAGGCTGCCGACCCCGGGGGTGGACCATCCTCTAGACTGCCGGATCTAGCTAGTTAATTAAGGATCC
CAGTGTGGTGGTACGGGAATTCCTGCAGGCCACCATGGCATACCCATACGATGTTCCTGACTATGCGGGC
TATCCCTATGACGTCCCGGACTATGCAGGATCCTATCCATATGACGTTCCAGATTACGCTATGGCTTCGT
TCCCCGAGACCGATTTCCAGATCTGCTTGCTGTGCAAGGAGATGTGCGGCTCGCCGGCGCCGCTCTCCTC
CAACTCGTCCGCGTCGTCGTCCTCCTCGCAGACGTCCACGTCGTCGGGGGGCGGCGGCGGGGGCCCTGGG
GCGGCGGCGCGCCGCCTACACGTCCTGCCCTGCCTGCACGCCTTCTGCCGCCCCTGCCTCGAGGCGCACC
GGCTGCCGGCGGCGGGCGGCGGCGCGGCGGGAGAGCCGCTCAAGCTGCGCTGCCCCGTGTGCGACCAGAA
AGTAGTGCTAGCCGAGGCGGCGGGTATGGACGCGCTGCCTTCGTCCGCCTTCCTGCTTAGCAACCTGCTC
GACGCGGTGGTGGCCACTGCCGACGAGCCGCCGCCCAAGAACGGGCGCGCCGGCGCTCCGGCGGGAGCGG
GCGGCCACAGCAACCACCGGCACCACGCTCACCACGCGCACCCGCGCGCGTCCGCCTCCGCGCCGCCACT
CCCGCAGGCGCCGCAGCCGCCCGCGCCTTCCCGCTCGGCACCCGGCGGCCCTGCCGCTTCCCCGTCGGCG
CTGCTGCTCCGCCGTCCTCACGGCTGCAG
