>Addgene plasmid #52717 | pMXS-hs-3xHA-LIN-41 | addgene partial sequence | sequence record 84023 | hLIN-41-R1 5'-cctgacttgaccaccaccttg-3'
TCTCAATGTGCTGGTTGCACAGTGTCACAGATACCAGGTGCTCACCCTCCAGCTGGGGTCGGTAACTCAC
CACGTATGTCCCATTCTGCTGATCACTCACCTCTGCACCAAACAGGTTGCCATCAGGGCCCAGGACCACA
GCCGACATCAGGTCGCCTCCTGAGAGGCGGGGCTCACCATCGTGGTCATAACCAATGACTGTGAAGGAGG
CCACCTTACCCTGGAGGGCACGCTTGAGGCCATCGCCTGTGGCCTTGGTGAGTGGGGCAAAGGCCCCGCT
GCTAACAAAGCCAAAAGACTTGATGGCAAGGTACAGTGCCTGATCGGGGGGTGTGAACATGACTCGGTCG
TCTTCCTGGGGCTGCAGGAGGCTCCGCACGGTCTTCAGCTCCTGCACCTGGGCCAGCATCCGGTCTCGGG
CCAGTAGGATGTCTAGCGCTCTACCCTCCTCCAGGACCTGCTGCACGGCACTGATGGTGCTCTCAAGCTT
GTTGAGGTTTTGCCGCAGCTTCTCCACCTGCAGGTACAGAGACTTGGCTTTCACCTGGCGGATCTTTTCT
ACCTTCCACAGCAGCTCACACTCGCGTTCCTCCAGGGCTTTCTTATGCCTCGCAGTCACGGCTTTGACCT
CCGACTGCACAACCTTCGCCTTCATCTCCACCTGTTCCGCCACCGTCTGGGCCTGCTCGATGCTCAGCTG
GATTGCCTGTCGTCCCTGCTGGGCATCTGCCAGCAGCTGGATGGTGAGTGCCCGTGAGTCCTGCAGTGCC
TCCTGGAGGTAGATGAAGCTGTGGCCCCCATGCCGGCCCATTGTGCACTCACGACAGATGG
