>Addgene plasmid #52717 | pMXS-hs-3xHA-LIN-41 | addgene partial sequence | sequence record 84027 | pMX-L3205 5'-CCCTTTTTCTGGAGACTAAATAAA-3'
TCGTCCTAGGAAATGCAATTAGAAGACGAGGATTCGATTGTTGCCAAAGTCCACCACAACGATCATTCCG
TCGGGGGTGATGGCGATGCCGGAAGGGCGGTCCATCTGCCCAAAGCCGCTGCCTTGAGCACCAAACTTGC
ACAGGAAGCTGCCGTTGGATTCAAACATCTGTACCCGATGGTTCCTGGAATCCGCCACAATGATGCGCCC
TTCCTGGTCCACAGCTACCCCTTGTGGGCGCAGGAACTGCCCATTGCCTGTGCCCTCCGAGCCCAGAAAG
CGTGCCGACTGGCAGTCGGGGTGAATAACCAGGAGCCGGTGGTTGTTGAAGTCAGTGACCACCAAGTGGC
CCTCATGGTTGAAGGCCACACCCCGTGGGGAGTCAAAGTGCTTCCAGAGAGCCCCCTCGAAGCCATACTT
GTTTAGGAAGACACCATCAGGCCCAAACAGCTGGATCCGGTGGTTCCTCGTGTCTGAGACCAGGATCTTG
CCCTCAGAATTCACCGCCACATCCCAAGGGTAGTTGAACTGCCCATTCTTGGTTCCTTTCTCACCAAACT
TGAGGAGGAACTGGCCCTCGAACGTGAAGATCTGGATGCGATGATTGTCCTTGTCAGCCACCACGATCCT
GCGTGAGGCGTCACAGGCCACGCCGGCTGGTCGGTCGAACTGCCCAGGCCGGGAGCCCAGGGTGCCGAAT
TTGTGGTGGAAGGCGCCGCAGGGCTTGAACACCTGGATGCGGTTGTTGCTGCGGTCGGCGACAATGATGT
AGCCCTCCTTGTCTACACTCACACCCCAAGGGCGGCAGAGCTTGCCATCGCTGTCACCCTCACTGCCGAA
GCTCAGGCCCGGGAGCCCAATGCCCACGTAGCTGCGGCCTGACTTGACCACCACCTTGAAAGGGCTGTTC
TCAATGTGCTGGTTGCACAGTGTCACAGATACCAGGTGCTCACCCTCCAGCTGGGGTCGGTAACTCACCA
CGTATGTCCCATTCTGCTGATCACTCACCTCTGCACCAAACAGGTTGCCATCAGGGCCCAGGACCACAGC
CGACATCAGGTCGCCTCCTGA
